>Addgene plasmid #193641 | pCMV-dCas12a-A3A-Y132D | addgene full sequence | sequence record 421939 | Addgene NGS Result
ATATGCCAAGTACGCCCCCTATTGACGTCAATGACGGTAAATGGCCCGCCTGGCATTATGCCCAGTACAT
GACCTTATGGGACTTTCCTACTTGGCAGTACATCTACGTATTAGTCATCGCTATTACCATGGTGATGCGG
TTTTGGCAGTACATCAATGGGCGTGGATAGCGGTTTGACTCACGGGGATTTCCAAGTCTCCACCCCATTG
ACGTCAATGGGAGTTTGTTTTGGCACCAAAATCAACGGGACTTTCCAAAATGTCGTAACAACTCCGCCCC
ATTGACGCAAATGGGCGGTAGGCGTGTACGGTGGGAGGTCTATATAAGCAGAGCTGGTTTAGTGAACCGT
CAGATCCGCTAGAGATCCGCGGCCGCTAATACGACTCACTATAGGGAGAGCCGCCACCATGGAAGCCAGC
CCAGCATCCGGGCCCAGACACTTGATGGATCCACACATATTCACTTCCAACTTTAACAATGGCATTGGAA
GGCATAAGACCTACCTGTGCTACGAAGTGGAGCGCCTGGACAATGGCACCTCGGTCAAGATGGACCAGCA
CAGGGGCTTTCTACACAACCAGGCTAAGAATCTTCTCTGTGGCTTTTACGGCCGCCATGCGGAGCTGCGC
TTCTTGGACCTGGTTCCTTCTTTGCAGTTGGACCCGGCCCAGATCTACAGGGTCACTTGGTTCATCTCCT
GGAGCCCCTGCTTCTCCTGGGGCTGTGCCGGGGAAGTGCGTGCGTTCCTTCAGGAGAACACACACGTGAG
ACTGCGTATCTTCGCTGCCCGCATCTATGATGATGACCCCCTATATAAGGAGGCACTGCAAATGCTGCGG
GATGCTGGGGCCCAAGTCTCCATCATGACCTACGATGAATTTAAGCACTGCTGGGACACCTTTGTGGACC
ACCAGGGATGTCCCTTCCAGCCCTGGGATGGACTAGATGAGCACAGCCAAGCCCTGAGTGGGAGGCTGCG
GGCCATTCTCCAGAATCAGGGAAACAGCGGCAGCGAGACTCCCGGGACCTCAGAGTCCGCCACACCCGAA
AGTATGTCAAAGCTGGAGAAATTCACCAACTGTTATAGCCTGTCTAAGACCCTGCGCTTCAAGGCAATCC
CAGTGGGCAAGACACAAGAGAACATTGACAACAAACGGCTCCTGGTGGAGGATGAGAAGAGGGCTGAAGA
TTACAAGGGCGTTAAGAAGCTGCTGGATAGGTACTATCTGTCATTCATCAACGATGTCCTCCACAGTATC
AAGCTGAAGAATCTGAACAATTACATTTCTCTGTTCCGGAAGAAGACACGGACCGAGAAGGAGAACAAAG
AGCTGGAGAATCTGGAGATCAACCTGAGGAAAGAAATAGCTAAGGCTTTCAAAGGGAACGAGGGTTACAA
GTCCCTGTTCAAGAAAGACATTATCGAGACTATTCTGCCTGAGTTCCTGGACGATAAAGATGAGATCGCC
CTCGTCAATTCCTTCAATGGGTTTACCACAGCCTTTACCGGCTTCTTCGACAATAGAGAGAATATGTTCT
CTGAAGAGGCCAAATCCACTAGCATCGCCTTTCGCTGCATAAACGAGAACCTGACTAGGTACATCAGCAA
TATGGACATCTTTGAGAAAGTCGATGCCATATTCGACAAACATGAGGTGCAGGAGATTAAGGAGAAGATC
CTGAACTCAGATTACGATGTCGAAGATTTCTTCGAGGGAGAGTTCTTCAACTTCGTGCTCACACAAGAGG
GCATTGATGTGTACAATGCAATCATTGGAGGGTTCGTGACAGAGAGTGGCGAGAAGATAAAGGGCCTGAA
CGAGTATATCAACCTCTACAACCAGAAAACCAAGCAGAAACTGCCTAAGTTCAAGCCACTGTACAAACAA
GTGCTCTCAGATAGGGAAAGCCTGAGCTTCTACGGTGAAGGGTATACATCAGATGAAGAAGTGCTCGAAG
TGTTCCGCAACACCCTCAATAAGAACAGTGAAATCTTCTCTTCAATCAAGAAGCTGGAGAAACTGTTCAA
GAATTTCGATGAGTACTCCTCTGCCGGAATCTTTGTGAAGAATGGCCCTGCAATATCCACTATTAGCAAA
GACATCTTTGGCGAGTGGAACGTTATCAGGGATAAGTGGAATGCCGAGTACGATGATATTCATCTCAAGA
AGAAAGCCGTGGTTACAGAGAAATACGAGGATGATAGACGCAAGAGCTTTAAGAAGATTGGTAGCTTCTC
TCTCGAACAGCTGCAGGAGTACGCCGACGCTGACCTGTCAGTCGTGGAGAAACTCAAGGAGATCATAATC
CAGAAGGTGGATGAAATCTACAAAGTGTATGGAAGCTCTGAGAAACTCTTCGATGCAGACTTTGTTCTGG
AGAAGAGTCTGAAGAAGAACGACGCAGTGGTTGCTATCATGAAGGACCTGCTGGATTCTGTTAAGTCTTT
CGAGAATTACATTAAGGCATTCTTTGGTGAAGGGAAGGAGACAAATAGGGACGAGAGCTTCTATGGCGAC
TTTGTTCTGGCCTACGACATCCTCCTCAAGGTTGACCACATCTATGACGCTATACGGAATTACGTTACCC
AGAAGCCCTATAGCAAAGACAAGTTCAAGCTGTATTTCCAGAATCCACAGTTTATGGGTGGGTGGGATAA
AGACAAAGAAACAGATTACAGGGCCACTATCCTGCGGTACGGCAGCAAATACTATCTGGCTATCATGGAT
AAGAAGTACGCCAAATGCCTCCAGAAGATCGACAAGGACGACGTGAACGGTAACTACGAGAAGATCAATT
ACAAGCTCCTGCCAGGACCTAACAAGATGCTGCCCAAGGTGTTCTTCTCCAAGAAATGGATGGCCTACTA
TAACCCAAGCGAGGACATTCAGAAGATATACAAGAATGGGACATTCAAGAAGGGCGATATGTTCAACCTC
AACGACTGCCACAAGCTGATTGATTTCTTCAAGGATAGCATTTCTCGCTATCCCAAGTGGTCTAATGCAT
ACGATTTCAACTTCAGCGAGACTGAGAAGTACAAAGACATCGCTGGCTTCTACCGGGAGGTGGAAGAGCA
AGGCTATAAGGTGTCATTCGAATCCGCTTCTAAGAAGGAAGTGGATAAGCTCGTGGAAGAGGGTAAGCTG
TACATGTTCCAGATATACAACAAAGACTTCAGCGATAAGAGCCACGGCACTCCAAACCTCCATACTATGT
ATTTCAAGCTGCTGTTTGACGAGAACAACCACGGACAGATTAGGCTGTCAGGAGGCGCAGAACTCTTCAT
GCGCAGAGCTTCACTGAAGAAGGAGGAACTCGTTGTCCACCCAGCCAATAGCCCTATAGCCAATAAGAAT
CCAGACAATCCTAAGAAAACCACTACTCTGTCTTACGATGTGTATAAGGATAAGAGATTCTCTGAAGATC
AGTACGAACTGCACATACCCATTGCCATTAACAAGTGCCCTAAGAACATCTTCAAGATTAACACAGAGGT
TAGAGTGCTCCTGAAACACGACGATAACCCTTATGTTATAGGCATTGCTCGCGGAGAGAGAAACCTGCTG
TACATCGTCGTGGTGGACGGCAAAGGCAACATCGTGGAACAGTACAGTCTCAATGAAATCATTAACAATT
TCAACGGAATCCGCATTAAGACCGACTACCATTCTCTCCTCGACAAGAAGGAGAAAGAAAGGTTCGAAGC
AAGACAGAATTGGACAAGTATAGAGAATATCAAAGAACTGAAGGCTGGGTACATCTCTCAGGTTGTGCAC
AAGATATGTGAGCTGGTGGAGAAGTACGACGCTGTTATCGCCCTCGCGGACCTGAATAGCGGCTTCAAGA
ACTCCAGGGTGAAGGTGGAGAAGCAGGTGTATCAGAAGTTCGAGAAGATGCTGATCGACAAGCTCAACTA
TATGGTGGACAAGAAATCCAATCCTTGCGCTACTGGTGGAGCCCTGAAGGGCTATCAAATCACCAATAAG
TTCGAATCTTTCAAGTCTATGAGCACCCAGAATGGCTTCATCTTCTACATACCCGCATGGCTGACATCCA
AGATTGATCCCTCTACCGGATTTGTTAATCTGCTCAAGACTAAGTACACCTCTATTGCTGACTCAAAGAA
GTTCATATCATCATTTGACCGCATCATGTACGTGCCAGAAGAGGACCTGTTCGAGTTTGCCCTGGATTAC
AAGAATTTCTCTCGGACTGACGCCGACTACATCAAGAAGTGGAAGCTCTACTCTTATGGTAATCGGATTC
GCATATTCCGCAATCCCAAGAAGAATAACGTGTTCGATTGGGAGGAAGTTTGCCTCACCAGCGCTTACAA
GGAGCTGTTCAATAAGTATGGGATTAACTACCAGCAGGGCGACATAAGAGCCCTGCTGTGCGAACAATCT
GATAAGGCATTCTATTCCTCTTTCATGGCACTGATGTCACTGATGCTGCAAATGCGCAATTCCATCACCG
GAAGAACAGACGTGGCCTTTCTGATCTCTCCTGTCAAGAACTCAGATGGCATCTTCTACGATTCCCGCAA
CTATGAAGCACAGGAGAATGCTATCCTGCCTAAGAATGCCGATGCAAATGGAGCCTATAACATCGCCAGA
AAGGTCCTCTGGGCCATAGGACAATTCAAGAAAGCTGAAGATGAGAAGCTGGACAAGGTGAAGATCGCCA
TTTCAAACAAAGAGTGGCTCGAATATGCTCAGACCTCAGTGAAGCATGGATCACCCAAGAAGAAACGGAA
AGTGTCTGGTGGTTCTACTAATCTGTCAGATATTATTGAAAAGGAGACCGGTAAGCAACTGGTTATCCAG
GAATCCATCCTCATGCTCCCAGAGGAGGTGGAAGAAGTCATTGGGAACAAGCCGGAAAGCGATATACTCG
TGCACACCGCCTACGACGAGAGCACCGACGAGAATGTCATGCTTCTGACTAGCGACGCCCCTGAATACAA
GCCTTGGGCTCTGGTCATACAGGATAGCAACGGTGAGAACAAGATTAAGATGCTCTCTGGTGGTTCTCCC
AAGAAGAAGAGGAAAGTCGGGCCCGAGGGCAGAGGAAGTCTGCTAACATGCGGTGACGTCGAGGAGAATC
CTGGCCCAACTAATCTGTCAGATATTATTGAAAAGGAGACCGGTAAGCAACTGGTTATCCAGGAATCCAT
CCTCATGCTCCCAGAGGAGGTGGAAGAAGTCATTGGGAACAAGCCGGAAAGCGATATACTCGTGCACACC
GCCTACGACGAGAGCACCGACGAGAATGTCATGCTTCTGACTAGCGACGCCCCTGAATACAAGCCTTGGG
CTCTGGTCATACAGGATAGCAACGGTGAGAACAAGATTAAGATGCTCCCCAAGAAGAAGAGGAAAGTCGC
TACTAACTTCAGCCTGCTGAAGCAGGCTGGAGACGTGGAGGAGAACCCTGGACCTACCAACCTGTCCGAT
ATCATTGAGAAAGAGACCGGCAAACAGCTGGTGATCCAGGAGAGCATCCTGATGCTGCCCGAAGAGGTGG
AGGAAGTGATCGGCAACAAGCCCGAGTCCGACATCCTGGTGCACACAGCCTATGATGAATCCACCGACGA
GAACGTGATGCTGCTGACCTCCGATGCTCCCGAGTATAAACCCTGGGCACTGGTGATCCAGGACTCTAAT
GGAGAGAACAAGATCAAGATGCTGCCCAAGAAGAAGAGGAAAGTCGAAGGACGGGGCTCCCTCCTGACCT
GTGGCGATGTGGAAGAGAACCCCGGCCCCACAAACCTCAGTGACATTATCGAGAAGGAAACAGGAAAACA
GCTCGTCATTCAAGAATCTATTCTTATGTTGCCTGAGGAAGTCGAAGAGGTTATTGGCAATAAACCTGAA
TCTGATATTCTTGTCCATACCGCTTACGATGAGTCCACAGATGAAAATGTTATGCTGCTCACATCTGACG
CACCAGAGTACAAACCATGGGCGCTCGTTATTCAAGATTCCAACGGCGAAAACAAAATCAAAATGCTTTC
TGGTGGTTCTCCTAAAAAAAAAAGAAAGGTGTGAGTTTAAACCCGCTGATCAGCCTCGACTGTGCCTTCT
ATCATCACCATCACCATTGAGTTTAAACCCGCTGATCAGCCTCGACTGTGCCTTCTAGTTGCCAGCCATC
TGTTGTTTGCCCCTCCCCCGTGCCTTCCTTGACCCTGGAAGGTGCCACTCCCACTGTCCTTTCCTAATAA
AATGAGGAAATTGCATCGCATTGTCTGAGTAGGTGTCATTCTATTCTGGGGGGTGGGGTGGGGCAGGACA
GCAAGGGGGAGGATTGGGAAGACAATAGCAGGCATGCTGGGGATGCGGTGGGCTCTATGGCTTCTGAGGC
GGAAAGAACCAGCTGGGGCTCGATACCGTCGACCTCTAGCTAGAGCTTGGCGTAATCATGGTCATAGCTG
TTTCCTGTGTGAAATTGTTATCCGCTCACAATTCCACACAACATACGAGCCGGAAGCATAAAGTGTAAAG
CCTAGGGTGCCTAATGAGTGAGCTAACTCACATTAATTGCGTTGCGCTCACTGCCCGCTTTCCAGTCGGG
AAACCTGTCGTGCCAGCTGCATTAATGAATCGGCCAACGCGCGGGAAGAGGCGGTTTGCGTATTGGGCGC
TCTTCCGCTTCCTCGCTCACTGACTCGCTGCGCTCGGTCGTTCGGCTGCGGCGAGCGGTATCAGCTCACT
CAAAGGCGGTAATACGGTTATCCACAGAATCAGGGGATAACGCAGGAAAGAACATGTGAGCAAAAGGCCA
GCAAAAGGCCAGGAACCGTAAAAAGGCCGCGTTGCTGGCGTTTTTCCATAGGCTCCGCCCCCCTGACGAG
CATCACAAAAATCGACGCTCAAGTCAGAGGTGGCGAAACCCGACAGGACTATAAAGATACCAGGCGTTTC
CCCCTGGAAGCTCCCTCGTGCGCTCTCCTGTTCCGACCCTGCCGCTTACCGGATACCTGTCCGCCTTTCT
CCCTTCGGGAAGCGTGGCGCTTTCTCATAGCTCACGCTGTAGGTATCTCAGTTCGGTGTAGGTCGTTCGC
TCCAAGCTGGGCTGTGTGCACGAACCCCCCGTTCAGCCCGACCGCTGCGCCTTATCCGGTAACTATCGTC
TTGAGTCCAACCCGGTAAGACACGACTTATCGCCACTGGCAGCAGCCACTGGTAACAGGATTAGCAGAGC
GAGGTATGTAGGCGGTGCTACAGAGTTCTTGAAGTGGTGGCCTAACTACGGCTACACTAGAAGAACAGTA
TTTGGTATCTGCGCTCTGCTGAAGCCAGTTACCTTCGGAAAAAGAGTTGGTAGCTCTTGATCCGGCAAAC
AAACCACCGCTGGTAGCGGTGGTTTTTTTGTTTGCAAGCAGCAGATTACGCGCAGAAAAAAAGGATCTCA
AGAAGATCCTTTGATCTTTTCTACGGGGTCTGACGCTCAGTGGAACGAAAACTCACGTTAAGGGATTTTG
GTCATGAGATTATCAAAAAGGATCTTCACCTAGATCCTTTTAAATTAAAAATGAAGTTTTAAATCAATCT
AAAGTATATATGAGTAAACTTGGTCTGACAGTTACCAATGCTTAATCAGTGAGGCACCTATCTCAGCGAT
CTGTCTATTTCGTTCATCCATAGTTGCCTGACTCCCCGTCGTGTAGATAACTACGATACGGGAGGGCTTA
CCATCTGGCCCCAGTGCTGCAATGATACCGCGAGACCCACGCTCACCGGCTCCAGATTTATCAGCAATAA
ACCAGCCAGCCGGAAGGGCCGAGCGCAGAAGTGGTCCTGCAACTTTATCCGCCTCCATCCAGTCTATTAA
TTGTTGCCGGGAAGCTAGAGTAAGTAGTTCGCCAGTTAATAGTTTGCGCAACGTTGTTGCCATTGCTACA
GGCATCGTGGTGTCACGCTCGTCGTTTGGTATGGCTTCATTCAGCTCCGGTTCCCAACGATCAAGGCGAG
TTACATGATCCCCCATGTTGTGCAAAAAAGCGGTTAGCTCCTTCGGTCCTCCGATCGTTGTCAGAAGTAA
GTTGGCCGCAGTGTTATCACTCATGGTTATGGCAGCACTGCATAATTCTCTTACTGTCATGCCATCCGTA
AGATGCTTTTCTGTGACTGGTGAGTACTCAACCAAGTCATTCTGAGAATAGTGTATGCGGCGACCGAGTT
GCTCTTGCCCGGCGTCAATACGGGATAATACCGCGCCACATAGCAGAACTTTAAAAGTGCTCATCATTGG
AAAACGTTCTTCGGGGCGAAAACTCTCAAGGATCTTACCGCTGTTGAGATCCAGTTCGATGTAACCCACT
CGTGCACCCAACTGATCTTCAGCATCTTTTACTTTCACCAGCGTTTCTGGGTGAGCAAAAACAGGAAGGC
AAAATGCCGCAAAAAAGGGAATAAGGGCGACACGGAAATGTTGAATACTCATACTCTTCCTTTTTCAATA
TTATTGAAGCATTTATCAGGGTTATTGTCTCATGAGCGGATACATATTTGAATGTATTTAGAAAAATAAA
CAAATAGGGGTTCCGCGCACATTTCCCCGAAAAGTGCCACCTGACGTCGACGGATCGGGAGATCGATCTC
CCGATCCCCTAGGGTCGACTCTCAGTACAATCTGCTCTGATGCCGCATAGTTAAGCCAGTATCTGCTCCC
TGCTTGTGTGTTGGAGGTCGCTGAGTAGTGCGCGAGCAAAATTTAAGCTACAACAAGGCAAGGCTTGACC
GACAATTGCATGAAGAATCTGCTTAGGGTTAGGCGTTTTGCGCTGCTTCGCGATGTACGGGCCAGATATA
CGCGTTGACATTGATTATTGACTAGTTATTAATAGTAATCAATTACGGGGTCATTAGTTCATAGCCCATA
TATGGAGTTCCGCGTTACATAACTTACGGTAAATGGCCCGCCTGGCTGACCGCCCAACGACCCCCGCCCA
TTGACGTCAATAATGACGTATGTTCCCATAGTAACGCCAATAGGGACTTTCCATTGACGTCAATGGGTGG
AGTATTTACGGTAAACTGCCCACTTGGCAGTACATCAAGTGTATC
Features (pLannotate 1.2.2; 17 found; start..end, strand, type, name):
    132..335     +  promoter       CMV promoter: human cytomegalovirus (CMV) immediate early promoter
    377..395     +  promoter       T7 promoter: promoter for bacteriophage T7 RNA polymerase
    409..1005    +  CDS            APOBEC3A: human cytidine deaminase (C to U editing enzyme) that efficiently edits methylated cytosines (Wang et al., 2018); human APOBEC3A; also known as hA3A; A3A
   1006..1053    +  CDS            ABE(7.10) (fragment): adenine base editor comprising wild-type E. coli TadA fused to the evolved TadA*(7.10) mutant (Gaudelli et al., 2017)
   5770..6018    +  CDS            UGI: UNGI_BPPB2 - Experimental evidence at protein level: Swiss-Prot protein existence level 1. This protein binds specifically and reversibly to the host uracil-DNA glycosylase, preventing removal of uracil residues from PBS2 DNA by the host uracil-excision repair system. From Bacillus phage PBS2 (Bacteriophage PBS2).
   6136..6360    +  polyA_signal   bGH poly(A) signal: bovine growth hormone polyadenylation signal
   6364..6385    +  promoter       SV40 promoter (fragment): SV40 enhancer and early promoter
   6390..6406    +  misc_feature   MCS (fragment): pBluescript multiple cloning site
   6455..6471    -  protein_bind   lac operator: The lac repressor binds to the lac operator to inhibit transcription in E. coli. This inhibition can be relieved by adding lactose or isopropyl-β-D-thiogalactopyranoside (IPTG). lac repressor encoded by lacI
   6479..6509    -  promoter       lac promoter: promoter for the E. coli lac operon
   6524..6545    -  protein_bind   CAP binding site: CAP binding activates transcription in the presence of cAMP. E. coli catabolite activator protein
   6558..6650    -  CDS            lacI (fragment): lac repressor; lacI; The lac repressor binds to the lac operator to inhibit transcription in E. coli. This inhibition can be relieved by adding lactose or isopropyl-β-D-thiogalactopyranoside (IPTG).
   6833..7421    -  rep_origin     ori: high-copy-number ColE1/pMB1/pBR322/pUC origin of replication
   7592..8452    -  CDS            AmpR: β-lactamase; bla; confers resistance to ampicillin, carbenicillin, and related antibiotics
   8453..8557    -  promoter       AmpR promoter: bla
   8628..8672    -  misc_feature   bom (fragment): basis of mobility region from pBR322
   8827..131     +  enhancer       CMV enhancer (across the origin): human cytomegalovirus immediate early enhancer
