[The description below was written by a language model from this plasmid's Addgene catalogue record and pLannotate feature annotations shown in this document.]
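Description:
pCMV-dCas12a-A3A-Y132D is a 9,075 nt mammalian expression plasmid that produces a Cas12a-based cytosine base editor. It is maintained in E. coli as a high-copy plasmid through a ColE1/pUC-type origin and selected with ampicillin via the β-lactamase gene and its native promoter. Remnants of cloning-vector sequence (lac promoter and operator, CAP site, and fragments of lacI, an MCS, an SV40 promoter and the pBR322 bom region) are also annotated in the backbone. No mammalian selection marker is annotated, which fits transient transfection use.

The expression cassette is driven by the CMV immediate-early enhancer and promoter and terminated by the bovine growth hormone polyadenylation signal. A T7 promoter lies just upstream of the coding region and could support in vitro transcription. The open reading frame begins with human APOBEC3A, a cytidine deaminase that converts C to U in single-stranded DNA, here carrying the Y132D substitution listed in the record. A short segment follows that the annotation tool matched to an ABE(7.10) fragment, most likely a linker sequence shared with that editor family. A long stretch of roughly 4.7 kb after this is unannotated; from the insert name it presumably encodes the catalytically dead Lachnospiraceae Cas12a (dLbCas12a), though the feature table does not confirm this. The fusion ends with UGI, the phage PBS2 uracil-DNA glycosylase inhibitor, which blocks excision of the deaminated base and so favours a C-to-T outcome.

No crRNA expression cassette is annotated, so the guide is presumably supplied separately. The plasmid is intended for base editing in mammalian cells, and it comes from work on multiplexed editing with Cas12a-derived cytosine and adenine base editors.
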