Addgene plasmid #193641: pCMV-dCas12a-A3A-Y132D
Purpose: Expression of base editor dCas12a-A3A-Y132D in mammalian cells for base editing
Depositing lab: Liangxue Lai. Publication: Multiplexed base editing through Cas12a variant-mediated cytosine and adenine base editors. Chen F, Lian M, Ma B, Gou S, Luo X, Yang K, Shi H, Xie J, Ge W, Ouyang Z, Lai C, Li N, Zhang Q, Jin Q, Liang Y, Chen T, Wang J, Zhao X, Li L, Yu M, Ye Y, Wang K, Wu H, Lai L. Commun Biol. 2022 Nov 2;5(1):1163. doi: 10.1038/s42003-022-04152-8. PubMed 36323848.
Backbone
  Vector backbone: pCMV
  Vector type: Mammalian Expression
Growth in bacteria
  Bacterial resistance: Ampicillin, 100 μg/mL
  Growth temperature: 37°C
  Growth strain: DH5alpha
  Copy number: High Copy
Gene/Insert
  Gene/Insert name: dLbCas12a-hA3A-Y132D
  Species: Synthetic
  Mutation: hAPOBEC3A-Y132D
  Promoter: CMV
  Cloning method: Unknown
  Sequencing primers: 5′ CMV
Terms and licenses: Academic/Nonprofit Terms; Industry Terms: Not Available to Industry
How to cite: pCMV-dCas12a-A3A-Y132D was a gift from Liangxue Lai (Addgene plasmid # 193641 ; http://n2t.net/addgene:193641 ; RRID:Addgene_193641)
